Addgene plasmid #148227: pAc5.1B-lambdaN-HA-DmSKI8_AA
Purpose: Insect Expression of DmSKI8
Depositing lab: Elisa Izaurralde. Depositing organization: Max Planck Institute for Developmental Biology.
Backbone
  Vector backbone: Unknown
  Vector type: Insect Expression
Growth in bacteria
  Bacterial resistance: Ampicillin, 100 μg/mL
  Growth temperature: 37°C
  Growth strain: DH5alpha
  Copy number: Low Copy
Gene/Insert
  Gene/Insert name: DmSKI8 (alt name: CG3909)
  Species: D. melanogaster (fly)
  Entrez Gene: CG3909 (a.k.a. BcDNA:LD21537, Dmel\CG3909)
  Cloning method: Unknown
Terms and licenses: Academic/Nonprofit Terms; Industry Terms: Not Available to Industry
Depositor comments: sequence given by NCBI:NM_141712.3 Plasmids from this collection were made available to the research community and donated after the lab closed. Please note that the sequence provided by the depositing laboratory may be theoretical/predicted or based on Sanger sequencing results. There may be discrepancies between sequencing results obtained by Addgene and the depositor sequence. If an Addgene verified sequence is not available, please contact before placing your order to request that our lab fully sequence the plasmid.
How to cite: pAc5.1B-lambdaN-HA-DmSKI8_AA was a gift from Elisa Izaurralde (Addgene plasmid # 148227 ; http://n2t.net/addgene:148227 ; RRID:Addgene_148227)
