[The description below was written by a language model from this plasmid's Addgene catalogue record and pLannotate feature annotations shown in this document.]
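Description:
pAc5.1B-lambdaN-HA-DmSKI8_AA is a 6,432 nt insect expression plasmid for producing a tagged form of Drosophila melanogaster SKI8 (CG3909) in cultured fly cells. The catalogue lists the backbone as unknown, although the name and the annotated features are consistent with a pAc5.1-type vector. In bacteria it is maintained through a ColE1/pUC-type origin and selected with ampicillin via the β-lactamase gene and its own promoter. The record calls it low copy even though the annotated origin is of the high-copy class. A partial tetracycline-resistance coding fragment and a short SV40 large T antigen fragment are also detected; these appear to be non-functional backbone remnants rather than usable markers.

Expression is driven by the Drosophila actin 5C promoter, a strong constitutive promoter in insect cells. Downstream sits a short fragment of the bacteriophage lambda N protein, followed by an HA epitope (annotated as a partial match to a 3xHA element). The roughly 1 kb unannotated interval that follows presumably holds the DmSKI8 coding sequence, which the depositor ties to an NCBI reference transcript. A vector-encoded V5 tag lies after the insert, but the record does not say whether it is translated in frame with the protein. An SV40 polyadenylation signal completes the cassette.

The lambda N peptide binds boxB RNA hairpins, so fusions of this kind are generally used in tethering assays that recruit a protein to a boxB-containing reporter mRNA to test its effect on mRNA stability or translation, while the HA tag allows detection. The record itself states only insect expression as the purpose and does not explain the "_AA" suffix.
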