Features (pLannotate 1.2.2; 10 found; start..end, strand, type, name):
   2453..2518    +  CDS            N (fragment): REGN_LAMBD - Experimental evidence at protein level: Swiss-Prot protein existence level 1. Plays a role as a transcriptional antitermination factor that allows the virus to initiate its lytic phase. Activates expression of the delayed viral early genes by modifying host RNA polymerase (RNAP) into a form that is resistant to termination signals. This antitermination function requires the host NusA protein which serves to stabilize the interaction between antitermination protein N and host RNA polymerase. From Escherichia phage lambda (Bacteriophage lambda).
   2543..2569    +  CDS            3xHA (fragment): three tandem HA epitope tags
   3606..3647    +  CDS            V5 tag: epitope tag from simian virus 5
   3747..3881    -  polyA_signal   SV40 poly(A) signal: SV40 polyadenylation signal
   3904..3988    -  CDS            large T antigen (fragment): large T antigen from SV40 (simian virus 40)
   3989..4436    +  CDS            TcR (fragment): tetracycline efflux protein; tet; confers resistance to tetracycline
   4482..5070    -  rep_origin     ori: high-copy-number ColE1/pMB1/pBR322/pUC origin of replication
   5241..6101    -  CDS            AmpR: β-lactamase; bla; confers resistance to ampicillin, carbenicillin, and related antibiotics
   6102..6206    -  promoter       AmpR promoter: bla
   6356..2433    +  promoter       Ac5 promoter (across the origin): Drosophila melanogaster actin 5C promoter
>Addgene plasmid #148227 | pAc5.1B-lambdaN-HA-DmSKI8_AA | addgene full sequence | sequence record 355933 | Addgene NGS Result
GATCTCGCTGCCTGTTATGTGGCCCACAAACCAAGACACGTTTTATGGCCATTAAAGCTGGCTGATCGTC
GCCAAACACCAAATACATAATGAATATGTACACATTCGAGAAAGAAGCGATCAAAGAAGCGTCTTCGGGC
GGAGTAGGAGAATGCGGAGGAGAAGGAGAACGAGCTGATCTAGTATCTCTCCACAATCCAATGCCAACTG
ACCAACTGGCCATATTCGGAGCAATTTGAAGCCAATTTCCATCGCCTGGCGATCGCTCCATTCTTGGCTA
TATGTTTTTCACCGTTACCCGGGGCCATTTTCAAAGACTCGTCGGCAAGATAAGATTGTGTCACTCGCTG
TCTCTCTTCATTTGTCGAAGAATGCTGAGGAATTTCGCGATGACGTCGGCGAGTATTTTGAAGAATGAGA
ATAATTTGTATTTATACGAAAATCAGTTAGTGGAATTTTCTACAAAAACATGTTATCTATAGATAATTTT
GTTGCAAAATATGTTGACTATGACAAAGATTGTATGTATATACCTTTAATGTATTCTCATTTTCTTATGT
ATTTATAATGGCAATGATGATACTGATGATATTTTAAGATGATGCCAGACCAAAAGGCTTGAATTTCTGC
GTCTTTTGCCGAACGCAGTGCATGTGCAATTGTTGTTTTTTGGAATATTCAATTTTCGGACTGTCCGCTT
TGATTTCAGTTTCTTGGCTTATTCAAAAAGCAAAGTAAAGCCAAAAAAGCGAGATGGCAATACCAAATGC
GGCAAAACGGTAGTGGAAGGAAAGGGGTGCGGGGCAGCGGAAGGAAGGGTGGGGCGGGGCGTGGCGGGGT
CTGTGGCTGGGCGCGACGTCACCGACGTTGGAGCCACTCCTTTGACCATGTGTGCGTGTGTGTATTATTC
GTGTCTCGCCACTCGCCGGTTGTTTTTTTCTTTTTATGCTGCGCTCTCTCTAGCGCCATCTCGCTTACGC
ATGCTCAACGCACCGCATGTTGCCGTTTCCTTTTATGCGTCATTTTGGCTCGAAATAGGCAATTATTTAA
ACAAAGATTAGTCAACGAAAACGCTAAAATAAATAAGTCTACAATATGGTTACTTATTGCCATGTGTGTG
CAGCCAACGATAGCAACAAAAGCAACAACACAGGTGGCTTTCCCTCTTTCACTTTTTGTTTGCAAGCCGC
GTGCGAGCAAGACGGCACGACCGGCAAACGCAATTACGCTGACAAAGAGCAGACGAAGTTTTGGCGAAAA
ACATCAAGGCGCCTGATACGAATGCATTTGCAATAACAATTGCGATATTTAATATTGTTTATGAAGCTGT
TTGACTTCAAAACACACAAAAAAAAAAATAAAACAAATTATTTGAAAGAGAATTAGGAATCGGACGCTTA
TCGTTAGGGTAACAACAAGAAATGCTTACTGAGTCACAGCCTCTGGAAAACTGCCGCAAGCCAGAGAGAG
AGAGAAAAAGAGGGAGAGCAGCTTAGACCGCATGTGCTTGTGTGTGAGGCGTCTCTCTCTTCGTCTCTGT
TGCGCAAACGCATAGACTGCACTGAAAAAATCGATTACCTATTTTTTATGAATGAATATTTGCACTATTA
CTATTCAAAACTATTAAGATAGCAATCACATTCAATAGCCAAATACTATACCACCTGAGCGATGCAACGA
AATGATCAATTTGAGCAAAAATGCTGCATATTTAGGACGGCATCATTATAGAAATGCTTCTTGCTGTGTA
CTTTTCTCTCGTCTGGCAGCTGTTTCGCCGTTATTGTTAAAACCGGCTTAAGTTAGGTGTGTTTTCTACG
ACTAGTGAATGCCCTACTAGAAGATGTGTGTTGCACAAAATGTCCCTGGAATAACCAATTTGAAGTGCAG
ATAGCAGTAAACGTAAGCTAATATGAATATTATTTAACTGTAATGTTTTAATATCGCTGGACATTACTAA
TAAACCCACTATAAACACATGTACATATGTATGTTTTGGCATACAATGAGTAGTTGGGGAAAAAATGTGT
AAAAGCACCGTGACCATCACAGCATAAAGATAACCAGCTGAAGTATCGAATATGAGTAACCCCCAAATTG
AATCACATGCCGCAACTGATAGGACCCATGGAAGTACACTCTTCATGGCGATATACAAGACACACACAAG
CACGAACACCCAGTTGCGGAGGAAATTCTCCGTAAATGAAAACCCAATCGGCGAACAATTCATACCCATA
TATGGTAAAAGTTTTGAACGCGACTTGAGAGCGGAGAGCATTGCGGCTGATAAGGTTTTAGCGCTAAGCG
GGCTTTATAAAACGGGCTGCGGGACCAGTTTTCATATCACTACCGTTTGAGTTCTTGTGCTGTGTGGATA
CTCCTCCCGACACAAAGCCGCTCCATCAGCCAGCAGTCGTCTAATCCAGAGACCCCGGATCGGGGTACCA
ACATGGACGCACAAACACGACGACGTGAGCGTCGCGCTGAGAAACAAGCTCAATGGAAAGCTGCAAACGG
TGGATCTCCTCCACATATGGCTTACCCATACGATGTTCCAGATTACGCTCCTCCAAGCTTGAATTCTATG
TTTTCTGTCCTTCATAAAGAGGAAAATGCGCACGACAGTCAGCTATGGGCGTGCACCTGGGGACGCGACA
CTGCGGCCTCAGATCCGGATGACGCGGTCGTGGAGCCCGAGGAGAATCCCTTTGATTTCGATAAGAAGGA
GGCCCGCCCGAAGGATTTCTTGGTCACCGGCGGACTGGATGACTTGGTAAAGGTGTGGGACTTGCAGGAG
GACAACACCCTAAAGTTGCGCCACAAACTAAAAGGACATGCCCTGGGAGTTGTTTCTGTGGCCGTCAGTT
CCGATGGACAGACCATTGCCAGTAGTTCTCTGGACTCCACCATGTGTTTGTGGGATGCCCGTTCGGGCGA
CAAGAAACACCTACTTAGCTTTGGGCCTGTTGATCTCTGGACGGTGCAATTTTCACCCTGCAACAAATAT
GTGATATCCGGACTGAACGACGGCAAAATCTCCATGTACAGTGTGGAAACCGGAAAGGCAGAGCAGACAT
TGGATGCCCAAAATGGGAAATACACGCTTAGCATTGCCTACAGTCCCGATGGCAAGTACATTGCCAGTGG
AGCCATCGATGGTATCATTACCATTTTCGATGTGGCCGCGGGCAAGGTAGTGCAAACATTGGAAGGACAC
GCGATGCCAGTGCGTAGCCTTTGCTTTTCTCCGAACTCGCAGCTGCTGCTCACTGCCTCAGATGATGGTC
ACATGAAGCTTTATGATGTAACCCACTCCGACGTTGTGGGCACCCTATCTGGGCACGCATCTTGGGTGCT
GTGCGTGGCATTCTCCGAGGACGGCAAACACTTTGCCAGCTCCTCCAGTGATAACAGCGTGAAAATATGG
GACACCTCGGAACGCAAGTGCCTGCACACGTTCGCCGAGCACACAGATCAGGTGTGGGGCGTCCGATATA
GCCCCGGAAACGACAAGGTGGCCTCTGCTTCTGAGGACAAGTCCCTGAACATATACTACTGTCCGCCCAA
TGCCATTGTTTGATCTAGAGGGCCCGCGGTTCGAAGGTAAGCCTATCCCTAACCCTCTCCTCGGTCTCGA
TTCTACGCGTACCGGTCATCATCACCATCACCATTGAGTTTAAACCCGCTGATCAGCCTCGACTGTGCCT
TCTAAGGCCTGAGCTCGCTGATCAGCCTCGATCGAGGATCCAGACATGATAAGATACATTGATGAGTTTG
GACAAACCACAACTAGAATGCAGTGAAAAAAATGCTTTATTTGTGAAATTTGTGATGCTATTGCTTTATT
TGTAACCATTATAAGCTGCAATAAACAAGTTAACAACAACAATTGCATTCATTTTATGTTTCAGGTTCAG
GGGGAGGTGTGGGAGGTTTTTTAAAGCAAGTAAAACCTCTACAAATGTGGTATGGCTGATTATGATCAGT
CGACCGATGCCCTTGAGAGCCTTCAACCCAGTCAGCTCCTTCCGGTGGGCGCGGGGCATGACTATCGTCG
CCGCACTTATGACTGTCTTCTTTATCATGCAACTCGTAGGACAGGTGCCGGCAGCGCTCTGGGTCATTTT
CGGCGAGGACCGCTTTCGCTGGAGCGCGACGATGATCGGCCTGTCGCTTGCGGTATTCGGAATCTTGCAC
GCCCTCGCTCAAGCCTTCGTCACTGGTCCCGCCACCAAACGTTTCGGCGAGAAGCAGGCCATTATCGCCG
GCATGGCGGCCGACGCGCTGGGCTACGTCTTGCTGGCGTTCGCGACGCGAGGCTGGATGGCCTTCCCCAT
TATGATTCTTCTCGCTTCCGGCGGCATCGGGATGCCCGCGTTGCAGGCCATGCTGTCCAGGCAGGTAGAT
GACGACCATCAGGGACAGCTTCAAGGCCAGCAAAAGGCCAGGAACCGTAAAAAGGCCGCGTTGCTGGCGT
TTTTCCATAGGCTCCGCCCCCCTGACGAGCATCACAAAAATCGACGCTCAAGTCAGAGGTGGCGAAACCC
GACAGGACTATAAAGATACCAGGCGTTTCCCCCTGGAAGCTCCCTCGTGCGCTCTCCTGTTCCGACCCTG
CCGCTTACCGGATACCTGTCCGCCTTTCTCCCTTCGGGAAGCGTGGCGCTTTCTCATAGCTCACGCTGTA
GGTATCTCAGTTCGGTGTAGGTCGTTCGCTCCAAGCTGGGCTGTGTGCACGAACCCCCCGTTCAGCCCGA
CCGCTGCGCCTTATCCGGTAACTATCGTCTTGAGTCCAACCCGGTAAGACACGACTTATCGCCACTGGCA
GCAGCCACTGGTAACAGGATTAGCAGAGCGAGGTATGTAGGCGGTGCTACAGAGTTCTTGAAGTGGTGGC
CTAACTACGGCTACACTAGAAGGACAGTATTTGGTATCTGCGCTCTGCTGAAGCCAGTTACCTTCGGAAA
AAGAGTTGGTAGCTCTTGATCCGGCAAACAAACCACCGCTGGTAGCGGTGGTTTTTTTGTTTGCAAGCAG
CAGATTACGCGCAGAAAAAAAGGATCTCAAGAAGATCCTTTGATCTTTTCTACGGGGTCTGACGCTCAGT
GGAACGAAAACTCACGTTAAGGGATTTTGGTCATGAGATTATCAAAAAGGATCTTCACCTAGATCCTTTT
AAATTAAAAATGAAGTTTTAAATCAATCTAAAGTATATATGAGTAAACTTGGTCTGACAGTTACCAATGC
TTAATCAGTGAGGCACCTATCTCAGCGATCTGTCTATTTCGTTCATCCATAGTTGCCTGACTCCCCGTCG
TGTAGATAACTACGATACGGGAGGGCTTACCATCTGGCCCCAGTGCTGCAATGATACCGCGAGACCCACG
CTCACCGGCTCCAGATTTATCAGCAATAAACCAGCCAGCCGGAAGGGCCGAGCGCAGAAGTGGTCCTGCA
ACTTTATCCGCCTCCATCCAGTCTATTAATTGTTGCCGGGAAGCTAGAGTAAGTAGTTCGCCAGTTAATA
GTTTGCGCAACGTTGTTGCCATTGCTGCAGGCATCGTGGTGTCACGCTCGTCGTTTGGTATGGCTTCATT
CAGCTCCGGTTCCCAACGATCAAGGCGAGTTACATGATCCCCCATGTTGTGCAAAAAAGCGGTTAGCTCC
TTCGGTCCTCCGATCGTTGTCAGAAGTAAGTTGGCCGCAGTGTTATCACTCATGGTTATGGCAGCACTGC
ATAATTCTCTTACTGTCATGCCATCCGTAAGATGCTTTTCTGTGACTGGTGAGTACTCAACCAAGTCATT
CTGAGAATAGTGTATGCGGCGACCGAGTTGCTCTTGCCCGGCGTCAACACGGGATAATACCGCGCCACAT
AGCAGAACTTTAAAAGTGCTCATCATTGGAAAACGTTCTTCGGGGCGAAAACTCTCAAGGATCTTACCGC
TGTTGAGATCCAGTTCGATGTAACCCACTCGTGCACCCAACTGATCTTCAGCATCTTTTACTTTCACCAG
CGTTTCTGGGTGAGCAAAAACAGGAAGGCAAAATGCCGCAAAAAAGGGAATAAGGGCGACACGGAAATGT
TGAATACTCATACTCTTCCTTTTTCAATATTATTGAAGCATTTATCAGGGTTATTGTCTCATGAGCGGAT
ACATATTTGAATGTATTTAGAAAAATAAACAAATAGGGGTTCCGCGCACATTTCCCCGAAAAGTGCCACC
TGACGTCTAAGAAACCATTATTATCATGACATTAACCTATAAAAATAGGCGTATCACGAGGCCCTTTCGT
CTTCAAGAATTAATTCTATATTCTAAAAACACAAATGATACTTCTAAAAAAAAATCATGAATGGCATCAA
CTCTGAATCAAATCTTTGCAGATGCACCTACTTCTCATTTCCACTGTCACATCATTTTTCCA
